>Addgene plasmid #145393 | pGBW-m4046257 | depositor full sequence | sequence record 287570 | Full Sequence
GCGGCCGCCCCACACACCATAGCTTCAAAATGTTTCTACTCCTTTTTTACTCTTCCAGATTTTCTCGGAC
TCCGCGCATCGCCGTACCACTTCAAAACACCCAAGCACAGCATACTAAATTTCCCCTCTTTCTTCCTCTA
GGGTGTCGTTAATTACCCGTACTAAAGGTTTGGAAAAGAAAAAAGAGACCGCCTCGTTTCTTTTTCTTCG
TCGAAAAAGGCAATAAAAATTTTTATCACGTTTCTTTTTCTTGAAAATTTTTTTTTTTGATTTTTTTCTC
TTTCGATGACCTCCCATTGATATTTAAGTTAATAAACGGTCTTCAATTTCTCAAGTTTCAGTTTCATTTT
TCTTGTTCTATTACAACTTTTTTTACTTCTTGCTCATTAGAAAGAAAGCATAGCAATCTAATCTAAGTTT
TAATTACAAAATGATAGCCTCAGAGTTTAGTTCCCTTCCATCATATGCAGCTTTTGCTACTGCTCAAGAA
GCTTATGAGCAGGCTGTTGCTAATGGTGATTCTGAAGTTGTTCTTAAAAAGTTGAAGAAGTCTTTGAATG
TGGCTAAATCTGAATTTGACCGTGATGCAGCCATGCAACGTAAGTTGGAAAAGATGGCTGATCAAGCTAT
GACCCAAATGTATAAACAGGCTAGATCTGAGGACAAGAGGGCAAAAGTTACTAGTGCTATGCAGACAATG
CTTTTCACTATGCTTAGAAAGTTGGATAATGATGCACTCAACAACATTATCAACAATGCAAGAGATGGTT
GTGTTCCCTTGAACATAATACCTCTTACAACAGCAGCCAAACTAATGGTTGTCATACCAGACTATAACAC
ATATAAAAATACGTGTGATGGTACAACATTTACTTATGCATCAGCATTGTGGGAAATCCAACAGGTTGTA
GATGCAGATAGTAAAATTGTTCAACTTAGTGAAATTAGTATGGACAATTCACCTAATTTAGCATGGCCTC
TTATTGTAACAGCTTTAAGGGCCAATTCTGCTGTCAAATTACTCGTGCCGAGAGGTTCTGATTATAAAGA
TCATGATGGTGATTATAAAGATCATGATATTGATTATAAAGATGATGATGATAAATAAACAGGCCCCTTT
TCCTTTGTCGATATCATGTAATTAGTTATGTCACGCTTACATTCACGCCCTCCTCCCACATCCGCTCTAA
CCGAAAAGGAAGGAGTTAGACAACCTGAAGTCTAGGTCCCTATTTATTTTTTTTAATAGTTATGTTAGTA
TTAAGAACGTTATTTATATTTCAAATTTTTCTTTTTTTTCTGTACAAAGCGGCCGCCGAACCACTAGTGC
ACTGCAGTACACGGTTTCCTTGAAATTTTTTTGATTCGGTAATCTCCGAACAGAAGGAAGAACGAAGGAA
GGAGCACAGACTTAGATTGGTATATATACGCATATGTAGTGTTGAAGAAACATGAAATTGCCCAGTATTC
TTAACCCAACTGCACAGAACAAAAACGTGCAGGAAACGAAGATAAATCATGTCGAAAGCTACATATAAGG
AACGTGCTGCTACTCATCCTAGTCCTGTTGCTGCCAAGCTATTTAATATCATGCACGAAAAGCAAACAAA
CTTGTGTGCTTCATTGGATGTTCGTACCACCAAGGAATTACTGGAGTTAGTTGAAGCATTAGGTCCCAAA
ATTTGTTTACTAAAAACACATGTGGATATCTTGACTGATTTTTCCATGGAGGGCACAGTTAAGCCGCTAA
AGGCATTATCCGCCAAGTACAATTTTTTACTCTTCGAGGACAGAAAATTTGCTGACATTGGTAATACAGT
CAAATTGCAGTACTCTGCGGGTGTATACAGAATAGCAGAATGGGCAGACATTACGAATGCACACGGTGTG
GTGGGCCCAGGTATTGTTAGCGGTTTGAAGCAGGCGGCAGAAGAAGTAACAAAGGAACCTAGAGGCCTTT
TGATGTTAGCAGAATTGTCATGCAAGGGCTCCCTATCTACTGGAGAATATACTAAGGGTACTGTTGACAT
TGCGAAGAGCGACAAAGATTTTGTTATCGGCTTTATTGCTCAAAGAGACATGGGTGGAAGAGATGAAGGT
TACGATTGGTTGATTATGACACCCGGTGTGGGTTTAGATGACAAGGGAGATGCATTGGGTCAACAGTATA
GAACCGTGGATGATGTGGTTTCTACAGGATCTGACATTATTATTGTTGGAAGAGGACTATTTGCAAAGGG
AAGGGATGCTAAGGTAGAGGGTGAACGTTACAGAAAAGCAGGCTGGGAAGCATATTTGAGAAGATGCGGC
CAGCAAAACTAAAAAACTGTATTATAAGTAAATGCATGTATACTAAACTCACAAATTAGAGCTTCAATTT
AATTATATCAGTTATTACCCGAGTAACGAAGCATCTGTGCTTCATTTTGTAGAACAAAAATGCAACGCGA
GAGCGCTAATTTTTCAAACAAAGAATCTGAGCTGCATTTTTACAGAACAGAAATGCAACGCGAAAGCGCT
ATTTTACCAACGAAGAATCTGTGCTTCATTTTTGTAAAACAAAAATGCAACGCGAGAGCGCTAATTTTTC
AAACAAAGAATCTGAGCTGCATTTTTACAGAACAGAAATGCAACGCGAGAGCGCTATTTTACCAACAAAG
AATCTATACTTCTTTTTTGTTCTACAAAAATGCATCCCGAGAGCGCTATTTTTCTAACAAAGCATCTTAG
ATTACTTTTTTTCTCCTTTGTGCGCTCTATAATGCAGTCTCTTGATAACTTTTTGCACTGTAGGTCCGTT
AAGGTTAGAAGAAGGCTACTTTGGTGTCTATTTTCTCTTCCATAAAAAAAGCCTGACTCCACTTCCCGCG
TTTACTGATTACTAGCGAAGCTGCGGGTGCATTTTTTCAAGATAAAGGCATCCCCGATTATATTCTATAC
CGATGTGGATTGCGCATACTTTGTGAACAGAAAGTGATAGCGTTGATGATTCTTCATTGGTCAGAAAATT
ATGAACGGTTTCTTCTATTTTGTCTCTATATACTACGTATAGGAAATGTTTACATTTTCGTATTGTTTTC
GATTCACTCTATGAATAGTTCTTACTACAATTTTTTTGTCTAAAGAGTAATACTAGAGATAAACATAAAA
AATGTAGAGGTCGAGTTTAGATGCAAGTTCAAGGAGCGAAAGGTGGATGGGTAGGTTATATAGGGATATA
GCACAGAGATATATAGCAAAGAGATACTTTTGAGCAATGTTTGTGGAAGCGGTATTCGCAATATTTTAGT
AGCTCGTTACAGTCCGGTGCGTTTTTGGTTTTTTGAAAGTGCGTCATCAGAGCGCTTTTGGTTTTCAAAA
GCGCTCTGAAGTTCCTATACTTTCTAGCTAGAGAATAGGAACTTCCCGAGCGGCCGCGTGTTACAAGCTT
GACTCCAGCGTAACTGGACTGCAATCAACTCACTGGCTCACCTTCACGGGTGGGCCTTTCTTCGGTAGAA
AATCAAAGGATCTTCTTGAGATCCTTTTTTTCTGCGCGTAATCTGCTGCTTGCAAACAAAAAAACCACCG
CTACCAGCGGTGGTTTGTTTGCCGGATCAAGAGCTACCAACTCTTTTTCCGAGGTAACTGGCTTCAGCAG
AGCGCAGATACCAAATACTGTTCTTCTAGTGTAGCCGTAGTTAGGCCACCACTTCAAGAACTCTGTAGCA
CCGCCTACATACCTCGCTCTGCTAATCCTGTTACCAGTGGCTGCTGCCAGTGGCGATAAGTCGTGTCTTA
CCGGGTTGGACTCAAGACGATAGTTACCGGATAAGGCGCAGCGGTCGGGCTGAACGGGGGGTTCGTGCAC
ACAGCCCAGCTTGGAGCGAACGACCTACACCGAACTGAGATACCTACAGCGTGAGCTATGAGAAAGCGCC
ACGCTTCCCGAAGGGAGAAAGGCGGACAGGTATCCGGTAAGCGGCAGGGTCGGAACAGGAGAGCGCACGA
GGGAGCTTCCAGGGGTAAACGCCTGGTATCTTTATAGTCCTGTCGGGTTTCGCCACCTCTGACTTGAGCA
TCGATTTTTGTGATGCTCGTCAGGGGGGCGGAGCCTATGGAAAAACGCCAGCAACGCAGAAAGGCCCACC
CGAAGGTGAGCCAGGTGATTACATTTGGGCCCTCATCAGAGGTTTTCACCGTCATCACCGAAACGCGCGA
GGCAGCTGCGGTAAAGCTCATCAGCGTGGTCGTGAAGCGATTCACAGATGTCTGCCTGTTCATCCGCGTC
CAGCTCGTTGAGTTTCTCCAGAAGCGTTAATGTCTGGCTTCTGATAAAGCGGGCCATGTTAAGGGCGGTT
TTTTCCTGTTTGGTCACTTACCAATGCTTAATCAGTGAGGCACCTATCTCAGCGATCTGTCTATTTCGTT
CATCCATAGTTGCCTGACTCCCCGTCGTGTAGATAACTACGATGCGGGAGGGCTTACCATCTGGCCCCAG
TGCTGCAATGATACCGCGAGACCCACGCTCACCGGCTCCAGATTTATCAGCAATAAACCAGCCAGCCGGG
AGGGCCGAGCGCAGAAGTGATCCTGCAACTTTATCCGCCTCCATCCAGTCTATTAATTGTTGCCGGGAAG
CTAGAGTAAGTAGTTCGCCAGTTAATAGTTTGCGCAACGTTGTTGCCATTGCTACAGGCATCGTGGTGTC
ACGCTCGTCGTTTGGTATGGCTTCATTCAGCTCCGGTTCCCAACGATCAAGGCGAGTTACATGATCCCCC
ATGTTGTGCAAAAAAGCGGTTAGCTCCTTCGGTCCTCCGATCGTTGCCAGAAGTAAGTTGGCCGCAGTGT
TATCACTCATGGTTATGGCAGCACTGCATAATTCTCTTACTGTCATGCCATCCGTGAGATGCTTTTCTGT
GACTGGTGAGTACTCAACCAAGTCATTCTGAGAATAGTGTATGCGGCGACCGAGTTGCTCTTGCCCGGCG
TCAATACGGGATAATACCGCGCCACATAGCAGAACTTTAAAAGTGCTCATCATTGGAAAACGTTCTTCGG
GGCGTAAACTCTCAAGGATCTTACCGCTGTTGAGATCCAGTTCGATGTAACCCACTCGTGCACCCAACTG
ATCTTCAGCATCTTTTACTTTCACCAGCGTTTCTGGGTGAGCAAAAACAGGAAGGCAAAATGCCGCAAAA
AAGGGAATAAGGGCGACACGGAAATGTTGAATACTCATTTTAGCTTCCTTAGCTCCTGAAAATCTCGATA
ACTCAAAAAATACGCCCGGTAGTGATCTTATTTCATTATGGTGAAAGTTGGAACCTCTTACGTGCCGATC
AAGTCAAAAGCCTCCGGTCGGAGGCTTTTGACTTTCTGCTATGGAGGTCAGGTATGATTTAAATGGTCAG
TTAGA
Features (pLannotate 1.2.2; 14 found; start..end, strand, type, name):
     10..417     +  promoter       TEF1 promoter: S. cerevisiae TEF1; promoter for EF-1α
    434..1021    +  CDS            R1A_SARS2 (fragment): Experimental evidence at protein level: Swiss-Prot protein existence level 1. [Non-structural protein 10]: Plays a pivotal role in viral transcription by stimulating both nsp14 3'-5' exoribonuclease and nsp16 2'-O-methyltransferase activities. Therefore plays an essential role in viral mRNAs cap methylation. From Severe acute respiratory syndrome coronavirus 2 (2019-nCoV) (SARS-CoV-2).
   1039..1056    +  CDS            3xFLAG (fragment): three tandem FLAG® epitope tags, followed by an enterokinase cleavage site
   1134..1306    +  terminator     CYC1 terminator (fragment): S. cerevisiae CYC1; transcription terminator for CYC1
   1342..1518    +  promoter       URA3 promoter (fragment): S. cerevisiae URA3
   1519..2322    +  CDS            URA3: orotidine-5'-phosphate decarboxylase, required for uracil biosynthesis; S. cerevisiae URA3; yeast auxotrophic marker, counterselectable with 5-fluoroorotic acid (5-FOA)
   2405..3387    -  rep_origin     2μ ori: yeast 2μ plasmid origin of replication
   3465..3494    +  terminator     T3Te terminator: phage T3 early transcription terminator
   3516..4103    +  rep_origin     ori: high-copy-number ColE1/pMB1/pBR322/pUC origin of replication
   4115..4142    -  terminator     T7Te terminator: phage T7 early transcription terminator
   4166..4357    -  CDS            rop: Rop protein, which maintains plasmids at low copy number; rop
   4358..5218    -  CDS            AmpR: β-lactamase; bla; confers resistance to ampicillin, carbenicillin, and related antibiotics
   5219..5321    -  promoter       cat promoter: promoter of the E. coli cat gene encoding chloramphenicol acetyltransferase
   5322..5353    -  terminator     tonB terminator: bidirectional E. coli tonB-P14 transcription terminator
