[The description below was written by a language model from this plasmid's Addgene catalogue record and pLannotate feature annotations shown in this document.]
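Description:
pGBW-m4046257 is an episomal yeast expression plasmid built to produce the SARS-CoV-2 non-structural protein 8 (nsp8) in Saccharomyces cerevisiae. It is an E. coli/yeast shuttle vector. In bacteria it replicates from a high-copy ColE1/pUC-type origin and is selected with ampicillin through a β-lactamase gene, which the annotation places downstream of a cat promoter. In yeast it is maintained by the 2μ origin and selected by URA3 complementation of uracil auxotrophy, a marker that can also be counterselected with 5-FOA. Short phage T3 and T7 early terminators and a tonB terminator flank the bacterial modules, presumably to insulate them from read-through transcription. The feature table also calls a small rop-like segment next to AmpR, although the catalogue lists the plasmid as high copy.

The expression cassette uses the constitutive TEF1 promoter to drive a wild-type nsp8 coding sequence of roughly 590 bp, made by gene synthesis, and ends with a CYC1 terminator. The automated annotation labels this open reading frame as a fragment of the replicase polyprotein 1a and attaches text describing nsp10. That text is generic to the polyprotein database entry, and the catalogue identifies the insert as nsp8. According to the record, the backbone supplies a C-terminal thrombin cleavage site followed by a 3xFLAG epitope. The feature table detects only a short partial 3xFLAG match just after the insert. The tag would allow immunodetection or affinity capture of the protein, with optional removal by thrombin. The record states no specific application beyond yeast expression of nsp8.
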