Addgene plasmid #145393: pGBW-m4046257
Purpose: Yeast Expression plasmid for SARS-CoV-2 nsp8
Depositing lab: Ginkgo Bioworks & Benjie Chen. Depositing organization: Ginkgo Bioworks.
Backbone
  Vector backbone: AmpR; 2u URA3
  Backbone size w/o insert (bp): 4078
  Vector type: Yeast Expression
  Selectable markers: URA3
Growth in bacteria
  Bacterial resistance: Ampicillin, 100 μg/mL
  Growth temperature: 37°C
  Growth strain: DH5alpha
  Copy number: High Copy
Gene/Insert
  Gene/Insert name: SARS-CoV-2 nsp8
  Species: Severe acute respiratory syndrome coronavirus 2
  Insert size (bp): 587
  Mutation: wt
  Entrez Gene: ORF1ab (a.k.a. GU280_gp01)
  Promoter: pTEF1
  Tag / fusion protein: Cleavable thrombin;3xFLAG (C terminal on backbone)
  Cloning method: Unknown
Resource information
  A portion of this plasmid was derived from a plasmid made by: GinkgoBioworks
Depositor comments: NCBI Reference Sequence: YP_009725304.1. Created by gene synthesis with Not1 site.
How to cite: pGBW-m4046257 was a gift from Ginkgo Bioworks & Benjie Chen (Addgene plasmid # 145393 ; http://n2t.net/addgene:145393 ; RRID:Addgene_145393)
